Addgene plasmid #23933: pDONR223-FGFR3
Depositing lab: William Hahn & David Root. Depositing organization: Dana-Farber Cancer Institute. Publication: COT drives resistance to RAF inhibition through MAP kinase pathway reactivation. Johannessen CM, Boehm JS, Kim SY, Thomas SR, Wardwell L, Johnson LA, Emery CM, Stransky N, Cogdill AP, Barretina J, Caponigro G, Hieronymus H, Murray RR, Salehi-Ashtiani K, Hill DE, Vidal M, Zhao JJ, Yang X, Alkan O, Kim S, Harris JL, Wilson CJ, Myer VE, Finan PM, Root DE, Roberts TM, Golub T, Flaherty KT, Dummer R, Weber BL, Sellers WR, Schlegel R, Wargo JA, Hahn WC, Garraway LA. Nature. 2010 Dec 16;468(7326):968-72. doi: 10.1038/nature09627 PubMed 21107320.
Backbone
  Vector backbone: pDONR223
  Backbone manufacturer: Invitrogen
  Backbone size w/o insert (bp): 5005
  Vector type: Gateway Donor vector
Growth in bacteria
  Bacterial resistance: Spectinomycin, 50 μg/mL
  Growth temperature: 37°C
  Growth strain: DH5alpha
  Copy number: High Copy
Gene/Insert
  Gene/Insert name: FGFR3 (alt name: fibroblast growth factor receptor 3 (achondroplasia, thanatophoric dwarfism))
  Species: H. sapiens (human)
  Insert size (bp): 2421
  Entrez Gene: FGFR3 (a.k.a. ACH, CD333, CEK2, HSFGFR3EX, JTK4)
  Cloning method: Gateway Cloning
  Sequencing primers: 5′ M13pUC-fwd; 3′ M13rev
Terms and licenses: Academic/Nonprofit Terms; Industry Terms: Not Available to Industry
Depositor comments: The ORF has no Stop codon. This design enables easy recombination into a destination vector to add an epitope tag of choice and Stop codon to the ORF. Do NOT use this plasmid directly for transfections. A set of 4 custom lentiviral vectors is available ( pLX301 (http://www.addgene.org/25895/) , pLX302 (http://www.addgene.org/25896/) , pLX303 (http://www.addgene.org/25897/) , pLX304 (http://www.addgene.org/25890/) ) to be used to express these ORFs in mammalian cells. These plasmids are not included in the kit and must be ordered separately.
How to cite: pDONR223-FGFR3 was a gift from William Hahn & David Root (Addgene plasmid # 23933 ; http://n2t.net/addgene:23933 ; RRID:Addgene_23933)
