[The description below was written by a language model from this plasmid's Addgene catalogue record and pLannotate feature annotations shown in this document.]
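Description:
pDONR223-FGFR3 is a Gateway entry clone made by recombining the human FGFR3 open reading frame into the pDONR223 donor backbone. The sequenced plasmid is about 5.2 kb. It is maintained in E. coli from a high-copy ColE1/pUC-type origin and is selected with spectinomycin through the aadA (SmR) aminoglycoside adenylyltransferase gene. That gene sits downstream of a class 1 integron Pc promoter fragment and a remnant of a gentamicin acetyltransferase gene. Small lacI and lacZα fragments and the rrnB T1 and T2 terminators lie upstream of the cloning site, where the terminators help insulate the insert from read-through transcription.

The payload is the roughly 2.4 kb coding sequence for fibroblast growth factor receptor 3. This receptor is a cell-surface tyrosine kinase involved in proliferation, differentiation and apoptosis, particularly in chondrocyte and skeletal development. The ORF is flanked on both sides by attL-type recombination sites, which the automated annotation labels attL3 in each case. These sites allow transfer into a destination vector by an LR Clonase reaction. A T7 promoter lies just beyond the 3′ att site and points back towards the insert on the opposite strand. No eukaryotic promoter is annotated.

The depositor notes that the ORF lacks a stop codon, so a destination vector can supply a C-terminal epitope tag and the stop codon. For this reason the plasmid is a shuttle clone and is not meant to be transfected directly. It belongs to a kit of ORF clones, and the depositor points to a companion set of lentiviral destination vectors for expressing them in mammalian cells. The associated publication studied resistance to RAF inhibition through MAP kinase pathway reactivation.
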