Features (pLannotate 1.2.2; 12 found; start..end, strand, type, name):
      2..94      +  CDS            lacI (fragment): lac repressor; lacI; The lac repressor binds to the lac operator to inhibit transcription in E. coli. This inhibition can be relieved by adding lactose or isopropyl-β-D-thiogalactopyranoside (IPTG).
    149..176     -  terminator     rrnB T2 terminator: transcription terminator T2 from the E. coli rrnB gene
    308..351     +  terminator     rrnB T1 terminator: Escherichia coli rrnB; transcription terminator T1 from the E. coli rrnB gene
    398..434     -  CDS            lacZα (fragment): LacZα fragment of β-galactosidase; lacZ fragment
    451..546     +  protein_bind   attL3: mutant version of attL; recombination site for the Gateway® LR reaction LR Clonase™
    549..2966    +  CDS            FGFR3: FGFR3_HUMAN - Also known as JTK4. Experimental evidence at protein level: Swiss-Prot protein existence level 1. Tyrosine-protein kinase that acts as cell-surface receptor for fibroblast growth factors and plays an essential role in the regulation of cell proliferation, differentiation and apoptosis. Plays an essential role in the regulation of chondrocyte differentiation, proliferation and apoptosis, and is required for normal skeleton development. Regulates both osteogenesis and postnatal bone mineralization by osteoblasts. Promotes apoptosis in chondrocytes, but can also promote cancer cell
   2971..3066    -  protein_bind   attL3: mutant version of attL; recombination site for the Gateway® LR reaction LR Clonase™
   3085..3103    -  promoter       T7 promoter: promoter for bacteriophage T7 RNA polymerase
   3293..3316    +  promoter       Pc promoter (fragment): intI1 (promoter lies within the coding sequence); class 1 integron promoter
   3491..3547    +  CDS            GmR (fragment): gentamycin acetyltransferase; aacC1; confers resistance to gentamycin
   3554..4345    +  CDS            SmR: aminoglycoside adenylyltransferase (Murphy, 1985); aadA; confers resistance to spectinomycin and streptomycin
   4438..5026    +  rep_origin     ori: high-copy-number ColE1/pMB1/pBR322/pUC origin of replication
>Addgene plasmid #23933 | pDONR223-FGFR3 | addgene full sequence | sequence record 132740 | Addgene NGS sequence
AGCGCCCAATACGCAAACCGCCTCTCCCCGCGCGTTGGCCGATTCATTAATGCAGCTGGCACGACAGGTT
TCCCGACTGGAAAGCGGGCAGTGAGCGCAACGCAATTAATACGCGTACCGCTAGCCAGGAAGAGTTTGTA
GAAACGCAAAAAGGCCATCCGTCAGGATGGCCTTCTGCTTAGTTTGATGCCTGGCAGTTTATGGCGGGCG
TCCTGCCCGCCACCCTCCGGGCCGTTGCTTCACAACGTTCAAATCCGCTCCCGGCGGATTTGTCCTACTC
AGGAGAGCGTTCACCGACAAACAACAGATAAAACGAAAGGCCCAGTCTTCCGACTGAGCCTTTCGTTTTA
TTTGATGCCTGGCAGTTCCCTACTCTCGCGTTAACGCTAGCATGGATGTTTTCCCAGTCACGACGTTGTA
AAACGACGGCCAGTCTTAAGCTCGGGCCCCAAATAATGATTTTATTTTGACTGATAGTGACCTGTTCGTT
GCAACAAATTGATGAGCAATGCTTTTTTATAATGCCAACTTTGTACAAAAAAGTTGGCATGGGCGCCCCT
GCCTGCGCCCTCGCGCTCTGCGTGGCCGTGGCCATCGTGGCCGGCGCCTCCTCGGAGTCCTTGGGGACGG
AGCAGCGCGTCGTGGGGCGAGCGGCAGAAGTCCCGGGCCCAGAGCCCGGCCAGCAGGAGCAGTTGGTCTT
CGGCAGCGGGGATGCTGTGGAGCTGAGCTGTCCCCCGCCCGGGGGTGGTCCCATGGGGCCCACTGTCTGG
GTCAAGGATGGCACAGGGCTGGTGCCCTCGGAGCGTGTCCTGGTGGGGCCCCAGCGGCTGCAGGTGCTGA
ATGCCTCCCACGAGGACTCCGGGGCCTACAGCTGCCGGCAGCGGCTCACGCAGCGCGTACTGTGCCACTT
CAGTGTGCGGGTGACAGACGCTCCATCCTCGGGAGATGACGAAGACGGGGAGGACGAGGCTGAGGACACA
GGTGTGGACACAGGGGCCCCTTACTGGACACGGCCCGAGCGGATGGACAAGAAGCTGCTGGCCGTGCCGG
CCGCCAACACCGTCCGCTTCCGCTGCCCAGCCGCTGGCAACCCCACTCCCTCCATCTCCTGGCTGAAGAA
CGGCAGGGAGTTCCGCGGCGAGCACCGCATTGGAGGCATCAAGCTGCGGCATCAGCAGTGGAGCCTGGTC
ATGGAAAGCGTGGTGCCCTCGGACCGCGGCAACTACACCTGCGTCGTGGAGAACAAGTTTGGCAGCATCC
GGCAGACGTACACGCTGGACGTGCTGGAGCGCTCCCCGCACCGGCCCATCCTGCAGGCGGGGCTGCCGGC
CAACCAGACGGCGGTGCTGGGCAGCGACGTGGAGTTCCACTGCAAGGTGTACAGTGACGCACAGCCCCAC
ATCCAGTGGCTCAAGCACGTGGAGGTGAATGGCAGCAAGGTGGGCCCGGACGGCACACCCTACGTTACCG
TGCTCAAGACGGCGGGCGCTAACACCACCGACAAGGAGCTAGAGGTTCTCTCCTTGCACAACGTCACCTT
TGAGGACGCCGGGGAGTACACCTGCCTGGCGGGCAATTCTATTGGGTTTTCTCATCACTCTGCGTGGCTG
GTGGTGCTGCCAGCCGAGGAGGAGCTGGTGGAGGCTGACGAGGCGGGCAGTGTGTATGCAGGCATCCTCA
GCTACGGGGTGGGCTTCTTCCTGTTCATCCTGGTGGTGGCGGCTGTGACGCTCTGCCGCCTGCGCAGCCC
CCCCAAGAAAGGCCTGGGCTCCCCCACCGTGCACAAGATCTCCCGCTTCCCGCTCAAGCGACAGGTGTCC
CTGGAGTCCAACGCGTCCATGAGCTCCAACACACCACTGGTGCGCATCGCAAGGCTGTCCTCAGGGGAGG
GCCCCACGCTGGCCAATGTCTCCGAGCTCGAGCTGCCTGCCGACCCCAAATGGGAGCTGTCTCGGGCCCG
GCTGACCCTGGGCAAGCCCCTTGGGGAGGGCTGCTTCGGCCAGGTGGTCATGGCGGAGGCCATCGGCATT
GACAAGGACCGGGCCGCCAAGCCTGTCACCGTAGCCGTGAAGATGCTGAAAGACGATGCCACTGACAAGG
ACCTGTCGGACCTGGTGTCTGAGATGGAGATGATGAAGATGATCGGGAAACACAAAAACATCATCAACCT
GCTGGGCGCCTGCACGCAGGGCGGGCCCCTGTACGTGCTGGTGGAGTACGCGGCCAAGGGTAACCTGCGG
GAGTTTCTGCGGGCGCGGCGGCCCCCGGGCCTGGACTACTCCTTCGACACCTGCAAGCCGCCCGAGGAGC
AGCTCACCTTCAAGGACCTGGTGTCCTGTGCCTACCAGGTGGCCCGGGGCATGGAGTACTTGGCCTCCCA
GAAGTGCATCCACAGGGACCTGGCTGCCCGCAATGTGCTGGTGACCGAGGACAACGTGATGAAGATCGCA
GACTTCGGGCTGGCCCGGGACGTGCACAACCTCGACTACTACAAGAAGACAACCAACGGCCGGCTGCCCG
TGAAGTGGATGGCGCCTGAGGCCTTGTTTGACCGAGTCTACACTCACCAGAGTGACGTCTGGTCCTTTGG
GGTCCTGCTCTGGGAGATCTTCACGCTGGGGGGCTCCCCGTACCCCGGCATCCCTGTGGAGGAGCTCTTC
AAGCTGCTGAAGGAGGGCCACCGCATGGACAAGCCCGCCAACTGCACACACGACCTGTACATGATCATGC
GGGAGTGCTGGCATGCCGCGCCCTCCCAGAGGCCCACCTTCAAGCAGCTGGTGGAGGACCTGGACCGTGT
CCTTACCGTGACGTCCACCGACGAGTACCTGGACCTGTCGGCGCCTTTCGAGCAGTACTCCCCGGGTGGC
CAGGACACCCCCAGCTCCAGCTCCTCAGGGGACGACTCCGTGTTTGCCCACGACCTGCTGCCCCCGGCCC
CACCCAGCAGTGGGGGCTCGCGGACGTTGCCAACTTTCTTGTACAAAGTTGGCATTATAAGAAAGCATTG
CTTATCAATTTGTTGCAACGAACAGGTCACTATCAGTCAAAATAAAATCATTATTTGCCATCCAGCTGAT
ATCCCCTATAGTGAGTCGTATTACATGGTCATAGCTGTTTCCTGGCAGCTCTGGCCCGTGTCTCAAAATC
TCTGATGTTACATTGCACAAGATAAAAATATATCATCATGCCTCCTCTAGACCAGCCAGGACAGAAATGC
CTCGACTTCGCTGCTACCCAAGGTTGCCGGGTGACGCACACCGTGGAAACGGATGAAGGCACGAACCCAG
TGGACATAAGCCTGTTCGGTTCGTAAGCTGTAATGCAAGTAGCGTATGCGCTCACGCAACTGGTCCAGAA
CCTTGACCGAACGCAGCGGTGGTAACGGCGCAGTGGCGGTTTTCATGGCTTGTTATGACTGTTTTTTTGG
GTACAGTCTATGCCTCGGGCATCCAAGCAGCAAGCGCGTTACGCCGTGGGTCGATGTTTGATGTTATGGA
GCAGCAACGATGTTACGCAGCAGGGCAGTCGCCCTAAAACAAAGTTAAACATTATGAGGGAAGCGGTGAT
CGCCGAAGTATCGACTCAACTATCAGAGGTAGTTGGCGTCATCGAGCGCCATCTCGAACCGACGTTGCTG
GCCGTACATTTGTACGGCTCCGCAGTGGATGGCGGCCTGAAGCCACACAGTGATATTGATTTGCTGGTTA
CGGTGACCGTAAGGCTTGATGAAACAACGCGGCGAGCTTTGATCAACGACCTTTTGGAAACTTCGGCTTC
CCCTGGAGAGAGCGAGATTCTCCGCGCTGTAGAAGTCACCATTGTTGTGCACGACGACATCATTCCGTGG
CGTTATCCAGCTAAGCGCGAACTGCAATTTGGAGAATGGCAGCGCAATGACATTCTTGCAGGTATCTTCG
AGCCAGCCACGATCGACATTGATCTGGCTATCTTGCTGACAAAAGCAAGAGAACATAGCGTTGCCTTGGT
AGGTCCAGCGGCGGAGGAACTCTTTGATCCGGTTCCTGAACAGGATCTATTTGAGGCGCTAAATGAAACC
TTAACGCTATGGAACTCGCCGCCCGACTGGGCTGGCGATGAGCGAAATGTAGTGCTTACGTTGTCCCGCA
TTTGGTACAGCGCAGTAACCGGCAAAATCGCGCCGAAGGATGTCGCTGCCGACTGGGCAATGGAGCGCCT
GCCGGCCCAGTATCAGCCCGTCATACTTGAAGCTAGACAGGCTTATCTTGGACAAGAAGAAGATCGCTTG
GCCTCGCGCGCAGATCAGTTGGAAGAATTTGTCCACTACGTGAAAGGCGAGATCACCAAGGTAGTCGGCA
AATAACCCTCGAGCCACCCATGACCAAAATCCCTTAACGTGAGTTACGCGTCGTTCCACTGAGCGTCAGA
CCCCGTAGAAAAGATCAAAGGATCTTCTTGAGATCCTTTTTTTCTGCGCGTAATCTGCTGCTTGCAAACA
AAAAAACCACCGCTACCAGCGGTGGTTTGTTTGCCGGATCAAGAGCTACCAACTCTTTTTCCGAAGGTAA
CTGGCTTCAGCAGAGCGCAGATACCAAATACTGTTCTTCTAGTGTAGCCGTAGTTAGGCCACCACTTCAA
GAACTCTGTAGCACCGCCTACATACCTCGCTCTGCTAATCCTGTTACCAGTGGCTGCTGCCAGTGGCGAT
AAGTCGTGTCTTACCGGGTTGGACTCAAGACGATAGTTACCGGATAAGGCGCAGCGGTCGGGCTGAACGG
GGGGTTCGTGCACACAGCCCAGCTTGGAGCGAACGACCTACACCGAACTGAGATACCTACAGCGTGAGCT
ATGAGAAAGCGCCACGCTTCCCGAAGGGAGAAAGGCGGACAGGTATCCGGTAAGCGGCAGGGTCGGAACA
GGAGAGCGCACGAGGGAGCTTCCAGGGGGAAACGCCTGGTATCTTTATAGTCCTGTCGGGTTTCGCCACC
TCTGACTTGAGCGTCGATTTTTGTGATGCTCGTCAGGGGGGCGGAGCCTATGGAAAAACGCCAGCAACGC
GGCCTTTTTACGGTTCCTGGCCTTTTGCTGGCCTTTTGCTCACATGTTCTTTCCTGCGTTATCCCCTGAT
TCTGTGGATAACCGTATTACCGCCTTTGAGTGAGCTGATACCGCTCGCCGCAGCCGAACGACCGAGCGCA
GCGAGTCAGTGAGCGAGGAAGCGGAAG
