>Addgene plasmid #23933 | pDONR223-FGFR3 | depositor partial sequence | sequence record 11248 | Author sequence
ATGGGCGCCCCTGCCTGCGCCCTCGCGCTCTGCGTGGCCGTGGCCATCGTGGCCGGCGCCTCCTCGGAGT
CCTTGGGGACGGAGCAGCGCGTCGTGGGGCGAGCGGCAGAAGTCCCGGGCCCAGAGCCCGGCCAGCAGGA
GCAGTTGGTCTTCGGCAGCGGGGATGCTGTGGAGCTGAGCTGTCCCCCGCCCGGGGGTGGTCCCATGGGG
CCCACTGTCTGGGTCAAGGATGGCACAGGGCTGGTGCCCTCGGAGCGTGTCCTGGTGGGGCCCCAGCGGC
TGCAGGTGCTGAATGCCTCCCACGAGGACTCCGGGGCCTACAGCTGCCGGCAGCGGCTCACGCAGCGCGT
ACTGTGCCACTTCAGTGTGCGGGTGACAGACGCTCCATCCTCGGGAGATGACGAAGACGGGGAGGACGAG
GCTGAGGACACAGGTGTGGACACAGGGGCCCCTTACTGGACACGGCCCGAGCGGATGGACAAGAAGCTGC
TGGCCGTGCCGGCCGCCAACACCGTCCGCTTCCGCTGCCCAGCCGCTGGCAACCCCACTCCCTCCATCTC
CTGGCTGAAGAACGGCAGGGAGTTCCGCGGCGAGCACCGCATTGGAGGCATCAAGCTGCGGCATCAGCAG
TGGAGCCTGGTCATGGAAAGCGTGGTGCCCTCGGACCGCGGCAACTACACCTGCGTCGTGGAGAACAAGT
TTGGCAGCATCCGGCAGACGTACACGCTGGACGTGCTGGAGCGCTCCCCGCACCGGCCCATCCTGCAGGC
GGGGCTGCCGGCCAACCAGACGGCGGTGCTGGGCAGCGACGTGGAGTTCCACTGCAAGGTGTACAGTGAC
GCACAGCCCCACATCCAGTGGCTCAAGCACGTGGAGGTGAATGGCAGCAAGGTGGGCCCGGACGGCACAC
CCTACGTTACCGTGCTCAAGACGGCGGGCGCTAACACCACCGACAAGGAGCTAGAGGTTCTCTCCTTGCA
CAACGTCACCTTTGAGGACGCCGGGGAGTACACCTGCCTGGCGGGCAATTCTATTGGGTTTTCTCATCAC
TCTGCGTGGCTGGTGGTGCTGCCAGCCGAGGAGGAGCTGGTGGAGGCTGACGAGGCGGGCAGTGTGTATG
CAGGCATCCTCAGCTACGGGGTGGGCTTCTTCCTGTTCATCCTGGTGGTGGCGGCTGTGACGCTCTGCCG
CCTGCGCAGCCCCCCCAAGAAAGGCCTGGGCTCCCCCACCGTGCACAAGATCTCCCGCTTCCCGCTCAAG
CGACAGGTGTCCCTGGAGTCCAACGCGTCCATGAGCTCCAACACACCACTGGTGCGCATCGCAAGGCTGT
CCTCAGGGGAGGGCCCCACGCTGGCCAATGTCTCCGAGCTCGAGCTGCCTGCCGACCCCAAATGGGAGCT
GTCTCGGGCCCGGCTGACCCTGGGCAAGCCCCTTGGGGAGGGCTGCTTCGGCCAGGTGGTCATGGCGGAG
GCCATCGGCATTGACAAGGACCGGGCCGCCAAGCCTGTCACCGTAGCCGTGAAGATGCTGAAAGACGATG
CCACTGACAAGGACCTGTCGGACCTGGTGTCTGAGATGGAGATGATGAAGATGATCGGGAAACACAAAAA
CATCATCAACCTGCTGGGCGCCTGCACGCAGGGCGGGCCCCTGTACGTGCTGGTGGAGTACGCGGCCAAG
GGTAACCTGCGGGAGTTTCTGCGGGCGCGGCGGCCCCCGGGCCTGGACTACTCCTTCGACACCTGCAAGC
CGCCCGAGGAGCAGCTCACCTTCAAGGACCTGGTGTCCTGTGCCTACCAGGTGGCCCGGGGCATGGAGTA
CTTGGCCTCCCAGAAGTGCATCCACAGGGACCTGGCTGCCCGCAATGTGCTGGTGACCGAGGACAACGTG
ATGAAGATCGCAGACTTCGGGCTGGCCCGGGACGTGCACAACCTCGACTACTACAAGAAGACAACCAACG
GCCGGCTGCCCGTGAAGTGGATGGCGCCTGAGGCCTTGTTTGACCGAGTCTACACTCACCAGAGTGACGT
CTGGTCCTTTGGGGTCCTGCTCTGGGAGATCTTCACGCTGGGGGGCTCCCCGTACCCCGGCATCCCTGTG
GAGGAGCTCTTCAAGCTGCTGAAGGAGGGCCACCGCATGGACAAGCCCGCCAACTGCACACACGACCTGT
ACATGATCATGCGGGAGTGCTGGCATGCCGCGCCCTCCCAGAGGCCCACCTTCAAGCAGCTGGTGGAGGA
CCTGGACCGTGTCCTTACCGTGACGTCCACCGACGAGTACCTGGACCTGTCGGCGCCTTTCGAGCAGTAC
TCCCCGGGTGGCCAGGACACCCCCAGCTCCAGCTCCTCAGGGGACGACTCCGTGTTTGCCCACGACCTGC
TGCCCCCGGCCCCACCCAGCAGTGGGGGCTCGCGGACGT
