>Addgene plasmid #23933 | pDONR223-FGFR3 | addgene partial sequence | sequence record 29771 | 23933 with M13rev
AATGATTTTATTTTGACTGATAGTGACCTGTTCGTTGCAACAAATTGATAAGCAATGCTTTCTTATAATG
CCAACTTTGTACAAGAAAGTTGGCAACGTCCGCGAGCCCCCACTGCTGGGTGGGGCCGGGGGCAGCAGGT
CGTGGGCAAACACGGAGTCGTCCCCTGAGGAGCTGGAGCTGGGGGTGTCCTGGCCACCCGGGGAGTACTG
CTCGAAAGGCGCCGACAGGTCCAGGTACTCGTCGGTGGACGTCACGGTAAGGACACGGTCCAGGTCCTCC
ACCAGCTGCTTGAAGGTGGGCCTCTGGGAGGGCGCGGCATGCCAGCACTCCCGCATGATCATGTACAGGT
CGTGTGTGCAGTTGGCGGGCTTGTCCATGCGGTGGCCCTCCTTCAGCAGCTTGAAGAGCTCCTCCACAGG
GATGCCGGGGTACGGGGAGCCCCCCAGCGTGAAGATCTCCCAGAGCAGGACCCCAAAGGACCAGACGTCA
CTCTGGTGAGTGTAGACTCGGTCAAACAAGGCCTCAGGCGCCATCCACTTCACGGGCAGCCGGCCGTTGG
TTGTCTTCTTGTAGTAGTCGAGGTTGTGCACGTCCCGGGCCAGCCCGAAGTCTGCGATCTTCATCACGTT
GTCCTCGGTCACCAGCACATTGCGGGCAGCCAGGTCCCTGTGGATGCACTTCTGGGAGGCCAAGTACTCC
ATGCCCCGGGCCACCTGGTAGGCACAGGACACC
