>Addgene plasmid #23933 | pDONR223-FGFR3 | addgene partial sequence | sequence record 29772 | 23933 with M13pUC-fwd
TAATGATTTTATTTTGACTGATAGTGACCTGTTCGTTGCAACAAATTGATGAGCAATGCTTTTTTATAAT
GCCAACTTTGTACAAAAAAGTTGGCATGGGCGCCCCTGCCTGCGCCCTCGCGCTCTGCGTGGCCGTGGCC
ATCGTGGCCGGCGCCTCCTCGGAGTCCTTGGGGACGGAGCAGCGCGTCGTGGGGCGAGCGGCAGAAGTCC
CGGGCCCAGAGCCCGGCCAGCAGGAGCAGTTGGTCTTCGGCAGCGGGGATGCTGTGGAGCTGAGCTGTCC
CCCGCCCGGGGGTGGTCCCATGGGGCCCACTGTCTGGGTCAAGGATGGCACAGGGCTGGTGCCCTCGGAG
CGTGTCCTGGTGGGGCCCCAGCGGCTG
